>Addgene plasmid #61785 | psiCHECK-2-Scmh1-3'UTR | addgene partial sequence | sequence record 105748 | psiCHECK2-F 5'-GTCCGCAACTACAACGCCTACCTT-3'
ATCTGCCTAAGATGTTCATCGAGTCCGACCCTGGGTTCTTTTCCAACGCTATTGTCGAGGGAGCTAAGAA
GTTCCCTAACACCGAGTTCGTGAAGGTGAAGGGCCTCCACTTCAGCCAGGAGGACGCTCCAGATGAAATG
GGTAAGTACATCAAGAGCTTCGTGGAGCGCGTGCTGAAGAACGAGCAGTAATTCTAGGCGATCGCTCGAG
ACAGGAGGCACTCTTCTCCCAGGAAGCCGCCCGCCAGCTCCCAGGCACCTTAGTAGGGCTCTGGGTGACC
TCAGGACTCTAGGAGGCTGGAAAGCCACCACTGCTACCCTTCCTGCCCTGATGTGTCCTTCCATGAAGGA
CTGAGGAGGGAACAGTGGGCCCGGGGCTGGTGCTGCTCTTCCCCTTAGCCTGCTGTGGCTCCCAGGCCCT
TCTATTTATTTCTCAAGGCTAGCCAGCCTCTCTCCACAAGTTTAGACGAGCACCTTTCAAGAGATGAGGA
AGACGCCAGCCCTAGGACCTTGAAAGGCCCTGGTACCCAGGCCCCTTGCCACCTCCTGGGCTTGGCATAG
TGTCCCAAGGCCCCCAGCTCATGCCTTCTCACTGGATCCCCAGACTCTGAACTTATGGTGCAGACCTTTT
TTAAAGAGATCCTTTCTTATTGCTAATTTATTGCTTCTGGCGTTTGGACTTAATGCTTCTCTTGCACCAA
ACAGTTTTTTGGAAGAGGGAGACCATCCTCTGGTCCAGAGAGGGCCTCTCCAGAGAAGTGTGGCCTATTT
CAGAAGACACTGCCCTAGGGCACTTCTTCTCTGGAATGGACAAAGTATTTGGCTCACTGAGCAAAAGGTG
AGGGTCTCTCTTCCTACACTGGGTCCTTTGTAGCCCCAGTCTTCATCTCTGATGGAGTTTCCCCTCACCC
TGCCCCCACAGCTCCCTGCCCTGGTCAGAATTGCTGCAAA
