>Addgene plasmid #61785 | psiCHECK-2-Scmh1-3'UTR | addgene partial sequence | sequence record 105749 | psiCHECK2-R 5'-CGAGGTCCGAAGACTCATTT-3'
AACCAACACACAGATGTAATGAAAATAAAGATATTTTATTGCGGCCAGCGGCCGCTAAAAAGACACGGGC
ATTTGTATTGGTTTTTATTTATAAACAAACGGACACAAAATAGTTCAGATGGCAGTGGGGGCAGCAGTGC
TGCTGACTTGCTTAGGAGGAAAGCACAGGAGCTAGCAGAGGGCAGAACTCCTCCAGCCTTGAGGTCCTCC
TCCCACCATTGGGGCCCCGTGACCTAATTGCATTAGGCCCCATCTTTTGCAGCAATTCTGACCAGGGCAG
GGAGCTGTGGGGGCAGGGTGAGGGGAAACTCCATCAGAGATGAAGACTGGGGCTACAAAGGACCCAGTGT
AGGAAGAGAGACCCTCACCTTTTGCTCAGTGAGCCAAATACTTTGTCCATTCCAGAGAAGAAGTGCCCTA
GGGCAGTGTCTTCTGAAATAGGCCACACTTCTCTGGAGAGGCCCTCTCTGGACCAGAGGATGGTCTCCCT
CTTCCAAAAAACTGTTTGGTGCAAGAGAAGCATTAAGTCCAAACGCCAGAAGCAATAAATTAGCAATAAG
AAAGGATCTCTTTAAAAAAGGTCTGCACCATAAGTTCAGAGTCTGGGGATCCAGTGAGAAGGCATGAGCT
GGGGGCCTTGGGACACTATGCCAAGCCCAGGAGGTGGCAAGGGGCCTGGGTACCAGGGCCTTTCAAGGTC
CTAGGGCTGGCGTCTTCCTCATCTCTTGAAAGGTGCTCGTCTAAACTTGTGGAGAGAGGCTGGCTAGCCT
TGAGAAATAAATAGAAGGGCCTGGGAGCCACAGCAGGCTAAGGGGAAGAGCAGCACCAGCCCCGGGCCCA
CTGTTCCCTCCTCAGTCCTTCATGGAAGGACACATCAGGGCAGGAAGGGTAGCAGTGGTGGCTTTCCAGC
CTCCTAGAGTCCTGAGGTCACCCAGAGCCCTACTAAGGTGCCTGGGAGCTGGCGGGCGGCTTCCTGGGAG
AAGAGTGCCTCCTGTCTCGAGCGATCGCCTAGAATTACTGCTCGTTCTTCAGCACGCGCTCCACGAAGCT
CTTGATGTACTTACCCATTTCATCTGGAGCGTCCTCCTGGCTGAA
