[The description below was written by a language model from this plasmid's Addgene catalogue record.]
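Description:
psiCHECK-2-Scmh1-3'UTR is a dual-luciferase reporter plasmid built on the psiCHECK-2 backbone (recorded as 6273 bp without insert) and intended for transfection into mammalian cells. It is propagated in E. coli as a high-copy plasmid under ampicillin selection. No feature table accompanies the record, so the promoters, polyadenylation signals and origin are not listed individually. In the standard psiCHECK-2 design, a Renilla luciferase gene carries a multiple cloning site immediately downstream of its stop codon, and an independently transcribed firefly luciferase cassette on the same plasmid serves as an internal normalisation control.

The insert is a 940 bp fragment corresponding to the 3' untranslated region of mouse (M. musculus) Scmh1, cloned between XhoI and NotI sites, both of which remain intact. Placing it there is consistent with the usual psiCHECK-2 arrangement, in which the test sequence becomes the 3'UTR of the Renilla transcript. Any regulatory elements in the UTR, such as microRNA binding sites, then affect Renilla mRNA stability or translation, and the effect is read out as a change in the Renilla-to-firefly signal ratio. The associated study concerns miR-200 and its suppression of components of the Zeb2 and Snail1 transcriptional repressor complexes during the mesenchymal-to-epithelial transition, so the construct was presumably used to test whether the Scmh1 3'UTR is targeted by this microRNA family, although the record states the purpose only as a luciferase reporter containing that UTR. The depositor notes that the cloned UTR sequence may show minor discrepancies relative to the top GenBank matches.
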