Addgene plasmid #61785: psiCHECK-2-Scmh1-3'UTR
Purpose: Luciferase reporter containing the 3'UTR of mouse Scmh1
Depositing lab: Judy Lieberman. Depositing organization: Boston Children's Hospital. Publication: miR-200 promotes the mesenchymal to epithelial transition by suppressing multiple members of the Zeb2 and Snail1 transcriptional repressor complexes. Perdigao-Henriques R, Petrocca F, Altschuler G, Thomas MP, Le MT, Tan SM, Hide W, Lieberman J. Oncogene. 2015 Mar 23. doi: 10.1038/onc.2015.69. PubMed 25798844.
Backbone
  Vector backbone: psiCHECK-2
  Backbone size w/o insert (bp): 6273
  Vector type: Luciferase
Growth in bacteria
  Bacterial resistance: Ampicillin, 100 μg/mL
  Growth temperature: 37°C
  Growth strain: DH5alpha
  Copy number: High Copy
Gene/Insert
  Gene/Insert name: mouse Scmh1 3'UTR
  Species: M. musculus (mouse)
  Insert size (bp): 940
  Cloning method: Restriction Enzyme; 5′ cloning site XhoI (not destroyed); 3′ cloning site NotI (not destroyed)
  Sequencing primers: 5′ 5'-GTCCGCAACTACAACGCCTACCTT-3'
Terms and licenses: Academic/Nonprofit Terms; Industry Terms: Not Available to Industry
Depositor comments: Note that the UTR sequence in this plasmid may have some minor discrepancies with top GenBank hits
How to cite: psiCHECK-2-Scmh1-3'UTR was a gift from Judy Lieberman (Addgene plasmid # 61785 ; http://n2t.net/addgene:61785 ; RRID:Addgene_61785)
